Addgene plasmid #177596: pEcSerRSH6
Purpose: Expresses His tagged SerRS in Escherichia coli cells
Depositing lab: Kambiz Hamadani. Depositing organization: California State University, San Marcos.
Backbone
  Vector backbone: pJL-H6
  Vector type: Bacterial Expression
Growth in bacteria
  Bacterial resistance: Ampicillin, 100 μg/mL
  Growth temperature: 37°C
  Growth strain: DH5alpha
  Copy number: High Copy
Gene/Insert
  Gene/Insert name: Serine tRNA Synthetase
  Species: Escherichia coli
  Entrez Gene: serS (a.k.a. b0893, ECK0884)
  Tag / fusion protein: Hexahistidine (C terminal on backbone)
  Cloning method: Ligation Independent Cloning
Terms and licenses: Academic/Nonprofit Terms; Industry Terms: Not Available to Industry
How to cite: pEcSerRSH6 was a gift from Kambiz Hamadani (Addgene plasmid # 177596 ; http://n2t.net/addgene:177596 ; RRID:Addgene_177596)
