[The description below was written by a language model from this plasmid's Addgene catalogue record and pLannotate feature annotations shown in this document.]
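Description:
pEcSerRSH6 is a bacterial expression plasmid built on the pJL-H6 backbone that produces Escherichia coli seryl-tRNA synthetase (SerRS, the serS gene product) with a C-terminal hexahistidine tag supplied by the vector. The 6,647 nt sequence has the layout of a pET-type T7 expression vector. It carries a ColE1/pBR322-family origin together with the bom mobility region and the rop gene, an f1 phage origin, and a β-lactamase gene under its own promoter for ampicillin selection. The catalogue lists the plasmid as high copy, although rop is normally associated with reduced copy number. Short tetracycline-resistance fragments are non-functional remnants of the pBR322 ancestry.

The serS open reading frame, inserted by ligation-independent cloning, sits downstream of a T7 promoter fused to a lac operator and the strong T7 gene 10 ribosome binding site, and is followed by a T7 terminator. A plasmid-borne lacI gene with its own promoter supplies lac repressor, so transcription stays repressed until IPTG or lactose is added. Transcription also requires a host that provides T7 RNA polymerase. The His tag itself was not called as a separate feature. The short stretch between serS and the terminator was annotated only as a fragment resembling a T7 gene 10B-derived solubility tag, which may be a spurious match.

SerRS charges tRNA(Ser), and also tRNA(Sec), with serine. The stated purpose is simply expression of His-tagged SerRS in E. coli, and such a tag would allow purification by metal-affinity chromatography. The record does not describe any downstream application.
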