Features (pLannotate 1.2.2; 18 found; start..end, strand, type, name):
    995..1072    -  promoter       lacI promoter: lacI
   1080..1359    -  CDS            TcR (fragment): tetracycline efflux protein; tet; confers resistance to tetracycline
   1381..1399    +  promoter       T7 promoter: promoter for bacteriophage T7 RNA polymerase
   1400..1424    +  protein_bind   lac operator: The lac repressor binds to the lac operator to inhibit transcription in E. coli. This inhibition can be relieved by adding lactose or isopropyl-β-D-thiogalactopyranoside (IPTG). lac repressor encoded by lacI
   1439..1461    +  RBS            RBS: efficient ribosome binding site from bacteriophage T7 gene 10 (Olins and Rangwala, 1989)
   1469..2758    +  CDS            serS: SYS_ECOLI - Experimental evidence at protein level: Swiss-Prot protein existence level 1. Catalyzes the attachment of serine to tRNA(Ser). Is also able to aminoacylate tRNA(Sec) with serine, to form the misacylated tRNA L- seryl-tRNA(Sec), which will be further converted into selenocysteinyl- tRNA(Sec). From Escherichia coli (strain K12).
   2786..2835    +  CDS            SET1 (fragment): solubility-enhancement tag derived from T7 phage gene 10B
   2843..2890    +  terminator     T7 terminator: transcription terminator for bacteriophage T7 RNA polymerase
   2927..3355    +  rep_origin     f1 ori (sequence partly withheld): f1 bacteriophage origin of replication; arrow indicates direction of (+) strand synthesis
   3408..3512    +  promoter       AmpR promoter: bla
   3513..4373    +  CDS            AmpR: β-lactamase; bla; confers resistance to ampicillin, carbenicillin, and related antibiotics
   4544..5132    +  rep_origin     ori: high-copy-number ColE1/pMB1/pBR322/pUC origin of replication
   5318..5457    -  misc_feature   bom: basis of mobility region from pBR322
   5559..5750    -  CDS            rop: Rop protein, which maintains plasmids at low copy number; rop
   5767..6147    +  CDS            YPB1_ECOLX: Protein predicted: Swiss-Prot protein existence level 4. From Escherichia coli.
   6219..6510    -  CDS            TcR (fragment): tetracycline efflux protein; tet; confers resistance to tetracycline
   6525..6546    -  protein_bind   CAP binding site: CAP binding activates transcription in the presence of cAMP. E. coli catabolite activator protein
   6559..994     -  CDS            lacI (across the origin): lac repressor; lacI; The lac repressor binds to the lac operator to inhibit transcription in E. coli. This inhibition can be relieved by adding lactose or isopropyl-β-D-thiogalactopyranoside (IPTG).
>Addgene plasmid #177596 | pEcSerRSH6 | addgene full sequence | sequence record 351506 | Addgene NGS Result
GCGCCAGGGTGGTTTTTCTTTTCACCAGTGAGACGGGCAACAGCTGATTGCCCTTCACCGCCTGGCCCTG
AGAGAGTTGCAGCAAGCGGTCCACGCTGGTTTGCCCCAGCAGGCGAAAATCCTGTTTGATGGTGGTTAAC
GGCGGGATATAACATGAGCTGTCTTCGGTATCGTCGTATCCCACTACCGAGATATCCGCACCAACGCGCA
GCCCGGACTCGGTAATGGCGCGCATTGCGCCCAGCGCCATCTGATCGTTGGCAACCAGCATCGCAGTGGG
AACGATGCCCTCATTCAGCATTTGCATGGTTTGTTGAAAACCGGACATGGCACTCCAGTCGCCTTCCCGT
TCCGCTATCGGCTGAATTTGATTGCGAGTGAGATATTTATGCCAGCCAGCCAGACGCAGACGCGCCGAGA
CAGAACTTAATGGGCCCGCTAACAGCGCGATTTGCTGGTGACCCAATGCGACCAGATGCTCCACGCCCAG
TCGCGTACCGTCTTCATGGGAGAAAATAATACTGTTGATGGGTGTCTGGTCAGAGACATCAAGAAATAAC
GCCGGAACATTAGTGCAGGCAGCTTCCACAGCAATGGCATCCTGGTCATCCAGCGGATAGTTAATGATCA
GCCCACTGACGCGTTGCGCGAGAAGATTGTGCACCGCCGCTTTACAGGCTTCGACGCCGCTTCGTTCTAC
CATCGACACCACCACGCTGGCACCCAGTTGATCGGCGCGAGATTTAATCGCCGCGACAATTTGCGACGGC
GCGTGCAGGGCCAGACTGGAGGTGGCAACGCCAATCAGCAACGACTGTTTGCCCGCCAGTTGTTGTGCCA
CGCGGTTGGGAATGTAATTCAGCTCCGCCATCGCCGCTTCCACTTTTTCCCGCGTTTTCGCAGAAACGTG
GCTGGCCTGGTTCACCACGCGGGAAACGGTCTGATAAGAGACACCGGCATACTCTGCGACATCGTATAAC
GTTACTGGTTTCACATTCACCACCCTGAATTGACTCTCTTCCGGGCGCTATCATGCCATACCGCGAAAGG
TTTTGCGCCATTCGATGGTGTCCGGGATCTCGACGCTCTCCCTTATGCGACTCCTGCATTAGGAAGCAGC
CCAGTAGTAGGTTGAGGCCGTTGAGCACCGCCGCCGCAAGGAATGGTGCATGCAAGGAGATGGCGCCCAA
CAGTCCCCCGGCCACGGGGCCTGCCACCATACCCACGCCGAAACAAGCGCTCATGAGCCCGAAGTGGCGA
GCCCGATCTTCCCCATCGGTGATGTCGGCGATATAGGCGCCAGCAACCGCACCTGTGGCGCCGGTGATGC
CGGCCACGATGCGTCCGGCGTAGAGGATCGAGATCTCGATCCCGCGAAATTAATACGACTCACTATAGGG
GAATTGTGAGCGGATAACAATTCCCCTCTAGAAATAATTTTGTTTAACTTTAAGAAGGAGATATAAGGAT
GCTCGATCCCAATCTGCTGCGTAATGAGCCAGACGCAGTCGCTGAAAAACTGGCACGCCGGGGCTTTAAG
CTGGATGTAGATAAGCTGGGCGCTCTTGAAGAGCGTCGTAAAGTATTGCAGGTCAAAACGGAAAACCTGC
AAGCGGAGCGTAACTCCCGATCGAAATCCATTGGCCAGGCGAAAGCGCGCGGGGAAGATATCGAGCCTTT
ACGTCTGGAAGTGAACAAACTGGGCGAAGAGCTGGATGCAGCAAAAGCCGAGCTGGATGCTTTACAGGCT
GAAATTCGCGATATCGCGCTGACCATCCCTAACCTGCCTGCAGATGAAGTGCCGGTAGGTAAAGACGAAA
ATGACAACGTTGAAGTCAGCCGCTGGGGTACCCCGCGTGAGTTTGACTTTGAAGTTCGTGACCACGTGAC
GCTGGGTGAAATGCACTCTGGCCTCGACTTTGCAGCTGCAGTTAAGCTGACTGGTTCCCGCTTTGTGGTA
ATGAAAGGGCAGATTGCTCGCATGCACCGCGCACTGTCGCAGTTTATGCTGGATCTGCATACCGAACAGC
ATGGCTACAGTGAGAACTATGTTCCGTACCTGGTTAACCAGGACACGCTGTACGGTACGGGTCAACTGCC
GAAATTTGCTGGCGATCTGTTCCATACTCGTCCGCTGGAAGAAGAAGCAGACACCAGTAACTATGCGCTG
ATCCCAACGGCAGAAGTTCCGCTGACTAACCTGGTGCGCGGTGAAATCATCGATGAAGATGATCTGCCAA
TTAAGATGACCGCCCACACCCCATGCTTCCGTTCTGAAGCCGGTTCATATGGTCGTGACACCCGTGGTCT
GATCCGTATGCACCAGTTCGACAAAGTTGAAATGGTGCAGATCGTGCGCCCAGAAGACTCAATGGCGGCG
CTGGAAGAGATGACTGGTCATGCAGAAAAAGTCCTGCAGTTGCTGGGCCTGCCGTACCGTAAAATCATCC
TTTGCACTGGCGACATGGGCTTTGGCGCTTGCAAAACTTACGACCTGGAAGTATGGATCCCGGCACAGAA
CACCTACCGTGAGATCTCTTCCTGCTCCAACGTTTGGGATTTCCAGGCACGTCGTATGCAGGCACGTTGC
CGCAGCAAGTCGGACAAGAAAACCCGTCTGGTTCATACCCTGAACGGTTCTGGTCTGGCTGTTGGTCGTA
CGCTGGTTGCAGTAATGGAAAACTATCAGCAGGCTGATGGTCGTATTGAAGTACCAGAAGTTCTGCGTCC
GTATATGAACGGACTGGAATATATTGGCCACCATCACCATCATCACTGAGATCCGGCTGCTAACAAAGCC
CGAAAGGAAGCTGAGTTGGCTGCTGCCACCGCTGAGCAATAACTAGCATAACCCCTTGGGGCCTCTAAAC
GGGTCTTGAGGGGTTTTTTGCTGAAAGGAGGAACTATATCCGGATTGGCGAATGGG
[124 nt withheld, positions 2927-3050]
C
[91 nt withheld, positions 3052-3142]
A
[49 nt withheld, positions 3144-3192]
CCTTTGACGTTGGAGTCCACGTTCTTT
[37 nt withheld, positions 3220-3256]
ACCCTATCTCGGTCTATTCTTTTGATTTATAAGGGATTTTGCCGATTTCGGCCTATTGGTTAAAAAATGA
GCTGATTTAACAAAAATTTAACGCGAATTTTAACAAAATATTAACGCTTACAATTTAGGTGGCACTTTTC
GGGGAAATGTGCGCGGAACCCCTATTTGTTTATTTTTCTAAATACATTCAAATATGTATCCGCTCATGAG
ACAATAACCCTGATAAATGCTTCAATAATATTGAAAAAGGAAGAGTATGAGTATTCAACATTTCCGTGTC
GCCCTTATTCCCTTTTTTGCGGCATTTTGCCTTCCTGTTTTTGCTCACCCAGAAACGCTGGTGAAAGTAA
AAGATGCTGAAGATCAGTTGGGTGCACGAGTGGGTTACATCGAACTGGATCTCAACAGCGGTAAGATCCT
TGAGAGTTTTCGCCCCGAAGAACGTTTTCCAATGATGAGCACTTTTAAAGTTCTGCTATGTGGCGCGGTA
TTATCCCGTATTGACGCCGGGCAAGAGCAACTCGGTCGCCGCATACACTATTCTCAGAATGACTTGGTTG
AGTACTCACCAGTCACAGAAAAGCATCTTACGGATGGCATGACAGTAAGAGAATTATGCAGTGCTGCCAT
AACCATGAGTGATAACACTGCGGCCAACTTACTTCTGACAACGATCGGAGGACCGAAGGAGCTAACCGCT
TTTTTGCACAACATGGGGGATCATGTAACTCGCCTTGATCGTTGGGAACCGGAGCTGAATGAAGCCATAC
CAAACGACGAGCGTGACACCACGATGCCTGCAGCAATGGCAACAACGTTGCGCAAACTATTAACTGGCGA
ACTACTTACTCTAGCTTCCCGGCAACAATTAATAGACTGGATGGAGGCGGATAAAGTTGCAGGACCACTT
CTGCGCTCGGCCCTTCCGGCTGGCTGGTTTATTGCTGATAAATCTGGAGCCGGTGAGCGTGGGTCTCGCG
GTATCATTGCAGCACTGGGGCCAGATGGTAAGCCCTCCCGTATCGTAGTTATCTACACGACGGGGAGTCA
GGCAACTATGGATGAACGAAATAGACAGATCGCTGAGATAGGTGCCTCACTGATTAAGCATTGGTAACTG
TCAGACCAAGTTTACTCATATATACTTTAGATTGATTTAAAACTTCATTTTTAATTTAAAAGGATCTAGG
TGAAGATCCTTTTTGATAATCTCATGACCAAAATCCCTTAACGTGAGTTTTCGTTCCACTGAGCGTCAGA
CCCCGTAGAAAAGATCAAAGGATCTTCTTGAGATCCTTTTTTTCTGCGCGTAATCTGCTGCTTGCAAACA
AAAAAACCACCGCTACCAGCGGTGGTTTGTTTGCCGGATCAAGAGCTACCAACTCTTTTTCCGAAGGTAA
CTGGCTTCAGCAGAGCGCAGATACCAAATACTGTCCTTCTAGTGTAGCCGTAGTTAGGCCACCACTTCAA
GAACTCTGTAGCACCGCCTACATACCTCGCTCTGCTAATCCTGTTACCAGTGGCTGCTGCCAGTGGCGAT
AAGTCGTGTCTTACCGGGTTGGACTCAAGACGATAGTTACCGGATAAGGCGCAGCGGTCGGGCTGAACGG
GGGGTTCGTGCACACAGCCCAGCTTGGAGCGAACGACCTACACCGAACTGAGATACCTACAGCGTGAGCT
ATGAGAAAGCGCCACGCTTCCCGAAGGGAGAAAGGCGGACAGGTATCCGGTAAGCGGCAGGGTCGGAACA
GGAGAGCGCACGAGGGAGCTTCCAGGGGGAAACGCCTGGTATCTTTATAGTCCTGTCGGGTTTCGCCACC
TCTGACTTGAGCGTCGATTTTTGTGATGCTCGTCAGGGGGGCGGAGCCTATGGAAAAACGCCAGCAACGC
GGCCTTTTTACGGTTCCTGGCCTTTTGCTGGCCTTTTGCTCACATGTTCTTTCCTGCGTTATCCCCTGAT
TCTGTGGATAACCGTATTACCGCCTTTGAGTGAGCTGATACCGCTCGCCGCAGCCGAACGACCGAGCGCA
GCGAGTCAGTGAGCGAGGAAGCGGAAGAGCGCCTGATGCGGTATTTTCTCCTTACGCATCTGTGCGGTAT
TTCACACCGCAATGGTGCACTCTCAGTACAATCTGCTCTGATGCCGCATAGTTAAGCCAGTATACACTCC
GCTATCGCTACGTGACTGGGTCATGGCTGCGCCCCGACACCCGCCAACACCCGCTGACGCGCCCTGACGG
GCTTGTCTGCTCCCGGCATCCGCTTACAGACAAGCTGTGACCGTCTCCGGGAGCTGCATGTGTCAGAGGT
TTTCACCGTCATCACCGAAACGCGCGAGGCAGCTGCGGTAAAGCTCATCAGCGTGGTCGTGAAGCGATTC
ACAGATGTCTGCCTGTTCATCCGCGTCCAGCTCGTTGAGTTTCTCCAGAAGCGTTAATGTCTGGCTTCTG
ATAAAGCGGGCCATGTTAAGGGCGGTTTTTTCCTGTTTGGTCACTGATGCCTCCGTGTAAGGGGGATTTC
TGTTCATGGGGGTAATGATACCGATGAAACGAGAGAGGATGCTCACGATACGGGTTACTGATGATGAACA
TGCCCGGTTACTGGAACGTTGTGAGGGTAAACAACTGGCGGTATGGATGCGGCGGGACCAGAGAAAAATC
ACTCAGGGTCAATGCCAGCGCTTCGTTAATACAGATGTAGGTGTTCCACAGGGTAGCCAGCAGCATCCTG
CGATGCAGATCCGGAACATAATGGTGCAGGGCGCTGACTTCCGCGTTTCCAGACTTTACGAAACACGGAA
ACCGAAGACCATTCATGTTGTTGCTCAGGTCGCAGACGTTTTGCAGCAGCAGTCGCTTCACGTTCGCTCG
CGTATCGGTGATTCATTCTGCTAACCAGTAAGGCAACCCCGCCAGCCTAGCCGGGTCCTCAACGACAGGA
GCACGATCATGCGCACCCGTGGGGCCGCCATGCCGGCGATAATGGCCTGCTTCTCGCCGAAACGTTTGGT
GGCGGGACCAGTGACGAAGGCTTGAGCGAGGGCGTGCAAGATTCCGAATACCGCAAGCGACAGGCCGATC
ATCGTCGCGCTCCAGCGAAAGCGGTCCTCGCCGAAAATGACCCAGAGCGCTGCCGGCACCTGTCCTACGA
GTTGCATGATAAAGAAGACAGTCATAAGTGCGGCGACGATAGTCATGCCCCGCGCCCACCGGAAGGAGCT
GACTGGGTTGAAGGCTCTCAAGGGCATCGGTCGAGATCCCGGTGCCTAATGAGTGAGCTAACTTACATTA
ATTGCGTTGCGCTCACTGCCCGCTTTCCAGTCGGGAAACCTGTCGTGCCAGCTGCATTAATGAATCGGCC
AACGCGCGGGGAGAGGCGGTTTGCGTATTGG
