>Addgene plasmid #177596 | pEcSerRSH6 | depositor partial sequence | sequence record 344493 | E. coil Serine tRNA Synthetase cDNA insert
ATGCTCGATCCCAATCTGCTGCGTAATGAGCCAGACGCAGTCGCTGAAAAACTGGCACGCCGGGGCTTTA
AGCTGGATGTAGATAAGCTGGGCGCTCTTGAAGAGCGTCGTAAAGTATTGCAGGTCAAAACGGAAAACCT
GCAAGCGGAGCGTAACTCCCGATCGAAATCCATTGGCCAGGCGAAAGCGCGCGGGGAAGATATCGAGCCT
TTACGTCTGGAAGTGAACAAACTGGGCGAAGAGCTGGATGCAGCAAAAGCCGAGCTGGATGCTTTACAGG
CTGAAATTCGCGATATCGCGCTGACCATCCCTAACCTGCCTGCAGATGAAGTGCCGGTAGGTAAAGACGA
AAATGACAACGTTGAAGTCAGCCGCTGGGGTACCCCGCGTGAGTTTGACTTTGAAGTTCGTGACCACGTG
ACGCTGGGTGAAATGCACTCTGGCCTCGACTTTGCAGCTGCAGTTAAGCTGACTGGTTCCCGCTTTGTGG
TAATGAAAGGGCAGATTGCTCGCATGCACCGCGCACTGTCGCAGTTTATGCTGGATCTGCATACCGAACA
GCATGGCTACAGTGAGAACTATGTTCCGTACCTGGTTAACCAGGACACGCTGTACGGTACGGGTCAACTG
CCGAAATTTGCTGGCGATCTGTTCCATACTCGTCCGCTGGAAGAAGAAGCAGACACCAGTAACTATGCGC
TGATCCCAACGGCAGAAGTTCCGCTGACTAACCTGGTGCGCGGTGAAATCATCGATGAAGATGATCTGCC
AATTAAGATGACCGCCCACACCCCATGCTTCCGTTCTGAAGCCGGTTCATATGGTCGTGACACCCGTGGT
CTGATCCGTATGCACCAGTTCGACAAAGTTGAAATGGTGCAGATCGTGCGCCCAGAAGACTCAATGGCGG
CGCTGGAAGAGATGACTGGTCATGCAGAAAAAGTCCTGCAGTTGCTGGGCCTGCCGTACCGTAAAATCAT
CCTTTGCACTGGCGACATGGGCTTTGGCGCTTGCAAAACTTACGACCTGGAAGTATGGATCCCGGCACAG
AACACCTACCGTGAGATCTCTTCCTGCTCCAACGTTTGGGATTTCCAGGCACGTCGTATGCAGGCACGTT
GCCGCAGCAAGTCGGACAAGAAAACCCGTCTGGTTCATACCCTGAACGGTTCTGGTCTGGCTGTTGGTCG
TACGCTGGTTGCAGTAATGGAAAACTATCAGCAGGCTGATGGTCGTATTGAAGTACCAGAAGTTCTGCGT
CCGTATATGAACGGACTGGAATATATTGGCTAA
